Addgene plasmid #226823: pISCba-reRNA
Purpose: Expressing ISCba controled by PlacM promoter, guide RNA controled byPJ23119 promoter
Depositing lab: Sheng Yang. Depositing organization: CAS Center for Excellence in Molecular Plant Sciences ("CEMPS"). Publication: RAGATH-Associated DNA Nuclease Assisted DNA Insertion in Corynebacterium glutamicum. Wang X, Yang S, Qian F, Dong F, Zhou X, Yin M, Zhang Y, Huang Z, Jiang Y, Yang S. ACS Synth Biol. 2025 May 8. doi: 10.1021/acssynbio.5c00022. PubMed 40338137.
Backbone
  Vector backbone: pXMJ19
  Vector type: Bacterial Expression
Growth in bacteria
  Bacterial resistance: Kanamycin, 50 μg/mL
  Growth temperature: 30°C
  Growth strain: DH5alpha
  Copy number: Low Copy
Gene/Insert
  Gene/Insert name: ISCba and its corresponding guide RNA
  Species: Clostridiaceae bacterium AF18-31LB
  Cloning method: Gibson Cloning
Terms and licenses: Academic/Nonprofit Terms; Industry Terms: Not Available to Industry
How to cite: pISCba-reRNA was a gift from Sheng Yang (Addgene plasmid # 226823 ; http://n2t.net/addgene:226823 ; RRID:Addgene_226823)
