[The description below was written by a language model from this plasmid's Addgene catalogue record and pLannotate feature annotations shown in this document.]
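Description:
pISCba-reRNA is an 11.2 kb bacterial expression plasmid, listed as built on the pXMJ19 backbone by Gibson assembly. It carries an RNA-guided DNA nuclease system from Clostridiaceae bacterium AF18-31LB. According to the record, the ISCba nuclease is expressed from the PlacM promoter and its cognate guide RNA (reRNA) from the constitutive J23119 promoter. The automated annotation supports the guide cassette. On the reverse strand it finds a J23119 promoter fragment followed by a RAGATH-18 noncoding RNA motif, the structured scaffold class associated with these nucleases. The E. coli rrnB T1 and T2 terminators lie downstream and end transcription. The ISCba coding region and the PlacM promoter are not annotated under those names. A short reverse-strand fragment matched to a predicted mycobacterial protein sits directly upstream of the J23119 promoter. Large stretches of the sequence carry no annotation.

Selection is by kanamycin through the neo (nptII) gene, which is preceded by a remnant of the Tn5 transposase. Replication in E. coli relies on the low-copy pSC101 origin together with its Rep101 protein, consistent with the low-copy designation and the listed 30°C growth temperature. No Corynebacterium replicon appears in the feature table, although one could lie in an unannotated region given the backbone. The plasmid also contains a full-length Corynebacterium glutamicum hom gene (homoserine dehydrogenase). The record does not explain its role, so whether it acts as a target, homology region or cargo is not stated. The associated publication concerns RAGATH-associated nuclease-assisted DNA insertion in C. glutamicum, indicating use in genome engineering of that host.
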