Features (pLannotate 1.2.2; 11 found; start..end, strand, type, name):
   3362..3640    +  CDS            tnpA (fragment): TN5P_ECOLX - Also known as tnp. Experimental evidence at protein level: Swiss-Prot protein existence level 1. Mediates transposition of transposon Tn5 by a 'cut and paste' mechanism. First, the monomeric transposase binds the 19 bp inverted DNA repeats flanking the transposon. Then, dimerization of the DNA- bound transposase creates a synaptic DNA complex. After nicking of the first DNA strand, excision of the transposon proceeds through a series of intermediates. The transposase then mediates the insertion of the transposon at a new site by strand transfer. The activity of the wild- type tran
   3672..4463    +  CDS            neo: KKA2_KLEPN - Also known as kan, nptII. Experimental evidence at protein level: Swiss-Prot protein existence level 1. Resistance to kanamycin, neomycin, paromomycin, ribostamycin, butirosin and gentamicin B. From Klebsiella pneumoniae.
   5746..5770    +  misc_feature   MCS (fragment): pUC18/19 multiple cloning site
   5790..5817    -  terminator     rrnB T2 terminator: transcription terminator T2 from the E. coli rrnB gene
   5909..5990    -  terminator     rrnB T1 terminator: Escherichia coli rrnB; transcription terminator T1 from the E. coli rrnB gene
   6150..6222    -  ncRNA          RAGATH-18: Accession: RF03064 - RAGATH-18 RNA
   6278..6307    -  promoter       J23119 promoter (fragment): bacterial promoter (Registry of Standard Biological Parts BBa J23119)
   6314..6691    -  CDS            Y1414_MYCTO (fragment): Protein predicted: Swiss-Prot protein existence level 4. From Mycobacterium tuberculosis (strain CDC 1551 / Oshkosh).
   7682..9016    +  CDS            hom: DHOM_CORGL - Also known as thrA. Experimental evidence at protein level: Swiss-Prot protein existence level 1. From Corynebacterium glutamicum (strain ATCC 13032 / DSM 20300 / BCRC 11384 / JCM 1318 / LMG 3730 / NCIMB 10025).
  10137..11087   -  CDS            Rep101: RepA protein needed for replication with the pSC101 origin; rep101
  11135..204     -  rep_origin     pSC101 ori (across the origin): low-copy replication origin that requires the Rep101 protein
>Addgene plasmid #226823 | pISCba-reRNA | addgene full sequence | sequence record 458197 | Addgene NGS Result
CTAGTCCTTTTCCTTTGAGTTGTGGGTATCTGTAAATTCTGCTAGACCTTTGCTGGAAAACTTGTAAATT
CTGCTAGACCCTCTGTAAATTCCGCTAGACCTTTGTGTGTTTTTTTTTGTTTATATTCAAGTGGTTATAA
TTTATAGAATAAAGAAAGAATAAAAAAAGATAAAAAGAATAGATCCCAGCCCTGTGTATAACTCACTACT
TTAGTCAGTTCCGCAGTATTACAAAAGGATGTCGCAAACGCTGTTTGCTCCTCTACAAAACAGACCTTAA
AACCCTAAAGGCTTAAGTAGCACCCTCGCAAGCTCGGGCAAATCGCTGAATATTCCTTTTGTCTCCGACC
ATCAGGCACCTGAGTCGCTGTCTTTTTCGTGACATTCAGTTCGCTGCGCTCACGGCTCTGGCAGTGAATG
GGGGTAAATGGCACTACAGGCGCCTTTTATGGATTCATGCAAGGAAACTACCCATAATACAAGAAAAGCC
CGTCACGGGCTTCTCAGGGCGTTTTATGGCGGGTCTGCTATGTGGTGCTATCTGACTTTTTGCTGTTCAG
CAGTTCCTGCCCTCTGATTTTCCAGTCTGACCACTTCGGATTATCCCGTGACAGGTCATTCAGACTGGCT
AATGCACCCAGTAAGGCAGCGGTATCATCAAGGTCTGACGCTCAGTGGAACGAAAACTCACGTTAAGGGA
TTTTGGTCATGAGATTATCAAAAAGGATCTTCACCTAGATCCTTTACGCTCCGGGACGCCAACAACAAGA
CCCATCATAGTTTGCCCCCGCGACATTGACCATAAATTCATCGCACAAAATATCGAACGGGGTTTATGCC
GCTTTTAGTGGGTGCGAAGAATAGTCTGCTCATTACCCGCGAACACCGCCGCATTCAGATCACGCTTAGT
AGCGTCCCCATGAGTAGGCAGAACCGCGTCCAAGTCCACATCATCCATAACGATCATGCACGGGGTGGAA
TCCACACCCAGACTTGCCAGCACCTCATTAGCGACACGTTGCGCAGCGGCCACGTCCTTAGCCTTATCCA
CGCAATCGAGAACGTACTGCCTAACCGCGAAATCAGACTGAATCAGTTTCCAATCATCGGGCTTCACCAA
AGCAACAGCAACGCGGGTTGATTCGACCCGTTCCGGTGCTTCCAGACCGGCGAGCTTGTACAGTTCTTCT
TCCATTTCACGACGTACATCAGCGTCTATGTAATCAATGCCCAAAGCACGCTTAGCCCCACGTGACCAGG
ACGAACGCAGGTTTTTAGAACCAACCTCATACTCACGCCACCGAGCCACCAAAACAGCGTCCATATCCTC
GCCGGCGTCGCTTTGATCGGCCAACATATCCAACATCTGAAACGGCGTGTACGACCCCTTAGACGCGGTT
TTAGTAGCGGAGCCAGTCAGTTCCTGAGACATGCCCTTAGCGAGGTAGGTTGCCATTTTCGCAGCGTCTC
CACCCCAGGTAGACACCTGATCAAGTTTGACCCCGTGCTCACGCAGTGGCGCGTCCATACCGGCCTTAAC
CACACCAGCAGACCAGCGGGAAAACATGGAATCCTCAAACGCCTTGAGTTCATCGTCAGACAGTGGACGA
TCCAAGAACAACAGCATGTTGCGGTGCAAGTGCCAACCGTTCGCCCAAGAGTCTGTGACCTCATAGTCAC
TATAGGTGTGCTCCACCCCGTACCGTGCACGTTCTTTCTTCCACTGAGATGTTTTCACCATCGAAGAGTA
CGCAGTCTTAATACCCGCTTCAACCTGCGCAAATGACTGTGAGCGGTTGTGTCGAACAGTGCCCACAAAC
ATCATGAGCGCGCCACCCGCCGCCAAGTGATTCTTAGTAGCAATAGCCAGCTCAATGCGGCGTTCGCCCA
TGACTTCCAATTCAGCCAGAGATGACCCCCAGCGAGAGTGAGAGTTTTGCAGACCCTCAAACTGCGAAGC
ACCGTTAGACGACCAGGACACCGCAACAGCTTCGTCCCTGCGCCACCTATGGCACCCCGCCAGAGCCTTA
CTATTGGTGATCTTGTACATGACGTTTTGCCTACGCCACGCCCTAGCGCGAGTGACCTTAGAACCCTCAT
TGACCTGCGGTTCCTTAGAGGTGTTCACTTCTATTTCAGTGTTACCTAGACCCGATGTTGTGCGGGGTTG
CGCAGTGCGAGTTTGTGCGGGTGTTGTGCCCGTTGTCTTAGCTAGTGCTATGGTTGTCAATTGAAACCCC
TTCGGGTTATGTGGCCCCCGTGCATATGAGTTGGTAGCTCGCACGGGGGTTTGTCTTGTCTAGGGACTAT
TAATTTTTAGTGGTGTTTGGTGGCCGCCTAGCTTGGCTATGCGTGCCAGCTTACCCGTACTCAATGTTAA
AGATTTGCATCGACATGGGAGGGTTACGTGTCCGATACCTAGGGGGGGTATCCGCGACTAGGTGCCCCGG
TGCTCACTGTCTGTACCGGCGGGGCAAGCCCCACACCCCGCATGGACAGGGTGGCTCCGCCCCCTGCACC
CCCAGCAATCTGCATGTACATGTTTTACACATTAGCACGACATGACTGCATGTGCATGCACTGCATGCAG
ACTAGGTAAATATGAGTATGTACGACTAGTAACAGGAGCACTGCACATAATGAATGAGTTGCAGGACAAT
GTTTGCTACGCATGCGCATGACATATCGCAGGAAAGCTACTAGAGTCTTAAAGCATGGCAACCAAGGCAC
AGCTAGAACAGCAACTACAAGAAGCTCAACAGGCACTACAGGCGCAGCAAGCGCAGGCACAAGCCACCAT
CGAAGCACTAGAAGCGCAGGCAAAGGCTAAGCCCGTCGTGGTCACCGCACGCGTTCCTTTGGCACTACGT
GAGGACATGAAGCGCGCAGGCATGCAGAACGGTGAAAACCTCCAAGAGTTCATGATCGCCGCGTTTACCG
AGCGGCTAGAAAAGCTCACCACCACCGACAACGAGGAAAACAATGTCTAACCCACTAGTTCTCTTTGCCC
ACCGTGACCCGGTAAATGACGTGACGTTCGAGTGCATTGAGCACGCCACCTACGACACACTTTCACACGC
TAAAGACCAGATCACCGCCCAAATGCAAGCCCTAGACGAAGAAGCCGCCCTACTGCCCTAATGGGTGTTT
CATGGGTGTTTCCCTAGTGTTTCATGGTGTTTTCACCTAAGCTAGGGAATTGCGCGAGAAGTCTCGCAAA
AATCAGCAACCCCCGGAACCACACAGTTCACGGGGGTTCTTCTATGCCAGAAATCAGAAAGGGGAACCAG
TGAACGACCCCGAATGGCTGGATGATCCTCCTTGGGCCACGCCCACCCGGCGATCATCGAGGCGGTCACC
GGAAGCGGAACACGTAGAAAGCCAGTCCGCAGAAACGGTGCTGACCCCGGATGAATGTCAGCTACTGGGC
TATCTGGACAAGGGAAAACGCAAGCGCAAAGAGAAAGCAGGTAGCTTGCAGTGGGCTTACATGGCGATAG
CTAGACTGGGCGGTTTTATGGACAGCAAGCGAACCGGAATTGCCAGCTGGGGCGCCCTCTGGTAAGGTTG
GGAAGCCCTGCAAAGTAAACTGGATGGCTTTCTTGCCGCCAAGGATCTGATGGCGCAGGGGATCAAGATC
TGATCAAGAGACAGGATGAGGATCGTTTCGCATGATTGAACAAGATGGATTGCACGCAGGTTCTCCGGCC
GCTTGGGTGGAGAGGCTATTCGGCTATGACTGGGCACAACAGACAATCGGCTGCTCTGATGCCGCCGTGT
TCCGGCTGTCAGCGCAGGGGCGCCCGGTTCTTTTTGTCAAGACCGACCTGTCCGGTGCCCTGAATGAACT
CCAAGACGAGGCAGCGCGGCTATCGTGGCTGGCCACGACGGGCGTTCCTTGCGCAGCTGTGCTCGACGTT
GTCACTGAAGCGGGAAGGGACTGGCTGCTATTGGGCGAAGTGCCGGGGCAGGATCTCCTGTCATCTCACC
TTGCTCCTGCCGAGAAAGTATCCATCATGGCTGATGCAATGCGGCGGCTGCATACGCTTGATCCGGCTAC
CTGCCCATTCGACCACCAAGCGAAACATCGCATCGAGCGAGCACGTACTCGGATGGAAGCCGGTCTTGTC
GATCAGGATGATCTGGACGAAGAGCATCAGGGGCTCGCGCCAGCCGAACTGTTCGCCAGGCTCAAGGCGC
GGATGCCCGACGGCGAGGATCTCGTCGTGACCCATGGCGATGCCTGCTTGCCGAATATCATGGTGGAAAA
TGGCCGCTTTTCTGGATTCATCGACTGTGGCCGGCTGGGTGTGGCGGACCGCTATCAGGACATAGCGTTG
GCTACCCGTGATATTGCTGAAGAGCTTGGCGGCGAATGGGCTGACCGCTTCCTCGTGCTTTACGGTATCG
CCGCTCCCGATTCGCAGCGCATCGCCTTCTATCGCCTTCTTGACGAGTTCTTCTGAGCGGGACTCTGGGG
TTCGCGGAATCATGACCTGAGCTGTTTACAATTAATCATCGTGTGGTACCATGTGTGGAATTGGAAAGGA
CTTGAACGATGAGGAAATTGCTAAAGAGCTTCAAGACGGAAATAAATCCGACAGAGGAGCAGAAAACCAA
GATTCGTAAAACAATAGGAACTTGCAGATTTATTTATAACTTCTATTTGGCTCATAACAAAAAGCTCCAC
GAAGATGGGAAAAAATTTATGAGCAGCAATAAATTTAGAATCTGGCTTAATAACGAATATCTTCCACAAC
ATCCGGAGTATTTGTGGATCAAGGAAGCATATTCAAAGGCTGTAACACAGTCAGTAAATAACGGACAGAC
CGCATTTACAAGATTTTTCAATCACGAAAGTGCTTTTCCTAATTTCAAAAAGAAAGGCAAATCTGATGTA
AAGATGTATTTTGTAAAAAATAATCCGAAGGATTGCCATTGTGAAAGGCATAGAATTAAAATTCCATCAC
TTGGCTGGGTTCGTATCAAGGAAAAAGGATATATACCAACTACCAAAGATGGGTACGTGATTAAAAGCGG
TTCGGTTTCAATAAAGGCTGACAGGTATTATGTTTCAGTTCTTGTGGAGGTCTCTGATAACAAAACGATC
AATCATTTCGACGAAGGGATTGGCATAGACCTCGGACTAAAAGATTTTGCCATTGTATCAAACGGCAGAA
CATATCAAAACATTAACAAATCAGCAAAACTTAAAAAACTTGAGAGACAACTTATTCGAGAACAAAGGTG
TCTTTCCCGTAAATACGAAAATTTAAAGAAAGGAGACGCCACCCAAAGAGCAAATATACAAAAACAAAAG
CTCAAAGTACAAAAACTTCACCATAGGATAGATAATATCCGTACCGATTACATCAACAAGACAATCGCAG
AGATGGTAAAAATCAAGCCATCTTACATAACGATTGAAGACTTAAATGTAAAAGGCATGATGAAGAACCG
GCATCTCTCAAAAGCGGTTGCTTCGCAGAAGTTCTATGAGTTTAGAGCGAAGCTGCTGACTAAATGCAAT
AAAAGTGGAATTGAGCTTCGAGTAGTAGACAGATGGTATCCATCATCTAAGATCTGCCACTGCTGCGGAT
CCATCAAAAAAGATTTGAAACTTTCAGATAGGATTTTCAAATGCAGATGCGGTTATATCGAAGACAGAGA
TTTCAATGCTTCACTTAATCTGAGAGATGCAGAAACTTACAGCATTGCAAGCAGCCATCACCATCATCAC
CACTAAGTCGACCTGCAGGCATGCAAGCTTAAGAGTTTGTAGAAACGCAAAAAGGCCATCCGTCAGGATG
GCCTTCTGCTTAATTTGATGCCTGGCAGTTTATGGCGGGCGTCCTGCCCGCCACCCTCCGGGCCGTTGCT
TCGCAACGTTCAAATCCGCTCCCGGCGGATTTGTCCTACTCAGGAGAGCGTTCACCGACAAACAACAGAT
AAAACGAAAGGCCCAGTCTTTCGACTGAGCCTTTCGTTTTATTTAAATGTCCCATTCGCCATGCCGAAGC
ATGTTGCCCAGCCGGCGCCAGCGAGGAGGCTGGGACCATGCCGGCCTTCCACTATTTCTTCTGGCACTGC
CACTCAAAATGTGATTAAATATACCCACATCGAGATAATGTAAGTTCTCACGAACATTACTTACTGCTTC
ATTGTGTATGTTTTTGATTGACCGTAGTCATATCTACTCACAAGTTCATGTACACTCCACAGTCGTAAAT
TCCCGAAATAGCCTTCGGTACATACTTACATTTGCGTTTTAAGGATCCATTATACCTAGGACTGAGCTAG
CTGTCAACTAATTGTTTCTGCCGCGGGCAACTACCTTCCAGGTACGGAAAGTGCCATCGGCTTCCCGAAC
GTAGACCTCATCCACCAAATTAATCACGTTGCAGGCATGGTTGGGCACGATGTTGAGCTGCTCCCCGATT
ACTGGAAGTAGCACTTTATCTGGCCAGAAAATGGTTGCGTGATGCTCCGACAAAGCAGAGATTCGGGCTT
CAGGATTCCCCAGAACAAAACCATTGCCATCAATCCATGCTGGTTTATCAGTGCTGAGGATTTTGGATCC
CGCATCCAAAATGATCCGACGATCTGACACATTTCGGCTGACCACAGTAGACAGCACCGTCATTGCCACC
TGCTTCTCAGTGCATGCTCCCGAGGTGATCTGCTGGGAATCGTTAAACACATACACGCCTGGTCGCATCT
CATCGATTGCGTCTGTAAACTGCGCAGACGGCGAGGAACCGCCAGAAGTCAGGCCGCCAGCAAGTCGCTG
GACGCTGTTGTTTAGAGCCTGAAGCTCATCAGCTGCTGCCTGCTCACCATTTCCCGGGCCATAAGAATGC
CCAGGAAAAGTAAACACTCCTGCATACCTGCTGCCCAGCGCCTCGCGGATCTGACTCAATTCTGAAGCAG
TCGCCGTGACTCCACTTCTACGATGTCCCGAATCCACTTCAATCAGAGCCTTGATATCTTCCCGCAAACC
CGCCGTCGCCTGTGCCATCTCTACCGAATCCACGCCAATGGAAATTTCTCCGGGGATCGCGTTCAGGCGT
TGCACTGCATGATCGGTTAGATACAGCGGATATGCAATAAAGATGTCCGTAAAACCTGCGCCGGCAAAAA
TTTCCGCCTCGCCAATGGTTGCGCAGGTGATCCCTCGGGCACCGGCGTCGACCTGCATCTGCGCAATTTC
AATGATTTTGTGCGTTTTCACATGCGGACGCAGGGCAATCTCATGGGCACCGGCGTGAGCTGCCATCCTG
GAAATGTTGGCAGTTAAGCGCTCGCGGTCAATGAGAACAGCAGGTGTATCAATCATCATGGAGTAGGAAT
ATTCCTTATGTTCGAACGGGCCAGATCGATCATCGCTCCTACTCCTCCACCAAAGACGGTTCGGGTGGCC
GCCTTGCTGAATCCCATGACCTGTTCCCACAATGTCCTCCCCGGGTTGATATTAGATTTCATAAATATAC
TAAAAATCTTGAGAGTTTTTCCGTTGAAAACTAAAAAGCTGGGAAGGTGAATCGAATTTCGGGGCTTTAA
AGCAAAAATGAACAGCTTGGTCTATAGTGGCTAGGTACCCTTTTTGTTTTGGACACATGTAGGGTGGCCG
AAACAAAGTAATAGGACAACAACGCTCGACCGCGATTATTTTTGGAGAATCATGACCTCAGCATCTGCCC
CAAGCTTTAACCCCGGCAAGGGTCCCGGCTCAGCAGTCGGAATTGCCCTTTTAGGATTCGGAACAGTCGG
CACTGAGGTGATGCGTCTGATGACCGAGTACGGTGATGAACTTGCGCACCGCATTGGTGGCCCACTGGAG
GTTCGTGGCATTGCTGTTTCTGATATCTCAAAGCCACGTGAAGGCGTTGCACCTGAGCTGCTCACTGAGG
ACGCTTTTGCACTCATCGAGCGCGAGGATGTTGACATCGTCGTTGAGGTTATCGGCGGCATTGAGTACCC
ACGTGAGGTAGTTCTCGCAGCTCTGAAGGCCGGCAAGTCTGTTGTTACCGCCAATAAGGCTCTTGTTGCA
GCTCACTCTGCTGAGCTTGCTGATGCAGCGGAAGCCGCAAACGTTGACCTGTACTTCGAGGCTGCTGTTG
CAGGCGCAATTCCAGTGGTTGGCCCACTGCGTCGCTCCCTGGCTGGCGATCAGATCCAGTCTGTGATGGG
CATCGTTAACGGCACCACCAACTTCATCTTGGACGCCATGGATTCCACCGGCGCTGACTATGCAGATTCT
TTGGCTGAGGCAACTCGTTTGGGTTACGCCGAAGCTGATCCAACTGCAGACGTCGAAGGCCATGACGCCG
CATCCAAGGCTGCAATTTTGGCATCCATCGCTTTCCACACCCGTGTTACCGCGGATGATGTGTACTGCGA
AGGTATCAGCAACATCAGCGCTGCCGACATTGAGGCAGCACAGCAGGCAGGCCACACCATCAAGTTGTTG
GCCATCTGTGAGAAGTTCACCAACAAGGAAGGAAAGTCGGCTATTTCTGCTCGCGTGCACCCGACTCTAT
TACCTGTGTCCCACCCACTGGCGTCGGTAAACAAGTCCTTTAATGCAATCTTTGTTGAAGCAGAAGCAGC
TGGTCGCCTGATGTTCTACGGAAACGGTGCAGGTGGCGCGCCAACCGCGTCTGCTGTGCTTGGCGACGTC
GTTGGTGCCGCACGAAACAAGGTGCACGGTGGCCGTGCTCCAGGTGAGTCCACCTACGCTAACCTGCCGA
TCGCTGATTTCGGTGAGACCACCACTCGTTACCACCTCGACATGGATGTGGAAGATCGCGTGGGGGTTTT
GGCTGAATTGGCTAGCCTGTTCTCTGAGCAAGGAATCTCCCTGCGTACAATCCGACAGGAAGAGCGCGAT
GATGATGCACGTCTGATCGTGGTCACCCACTCTGCGCTGGAATCTGATCTTTCCCGCACCGTTGAACTGC
TGAAGGCTAAGCCTGTTGTTAAGGCAATCAACAGTGTGATCCGCCTCGAAAGGGACTAACTGAACTCCTC
AACGTTATGGCTATTGTGTTGCCTAACTTGGTGCGACTTCAATTGTGCTCTTAAATTCCAGTTGTTGCCA
CGCTTCGCCCGCCTGCCAGGGAGTTTCAGGCCCGGGTGGGTACTCGGTACCAAACAGGGATGCCCACTTT
TGGGATTTCCGTCGTTGCTGGGCAGTCTGGTTTGGTTTCAGCCCGTCGAAACCAAACACAGATGCCCACC
GATCGCCTATTTAAACATCGTGGGCACGCCTGTCTGGTCGCCTCGAAAACTGGCCAAATTTAGACCCCGA
CCCCACAAAAAGTGACCTCACAGAATCGCCTCTAAGCGCCTCAAAGAACCCGACCCACGCTGACAGTCCC
CTACGATTTCCGACGTCTTAAATCGCCACACAGCGCCGTGGTCTAAAACACCAACAAAAGAGTTGTAACT
GTACCGACCATTCGTTACAGTTACGATCCATGACTTCAGAAACCTTACAGGCGCAAGCGCCTACGAAAAC
CCAACGTTGGGCTTTCCTCGCCGTTATCAGCGGTGGTCTCTTTCTGATCGGTGTAGACAACTCGATTCTC
TACACCGCACTCCCTCTGCTGCGTGAACAGCTCGCAGCCACCGAAACCCAAGCGTTGTGGATCATCAACG
CATATCCCCTGCTCATGGCGGGCCTTCTTTTGGGTACCGGCACTTTGGGTGACAAAATCGGCCACCGCCG
GATGTTCCTCATGGGCTTGAGCATTTTCGGAATCGCTTCACTTGGTGCTGCGTTTGCTCCAACTGCGTGG
GCTCTTGTTGCTGCGAGAGCTTTCCTTGGCATCGGTGCGGCAACGATGATGCCTGCAACCTTGGCTCTGA
TCCGCATTACGTTTGAGGATGAGCGTGAGCGCAACACTGCAATTGGTATTTGGGGTTCCGTGGCAATTCT
TGGCGCTGCGGCAGGCCCGATCATTGGTGGTGCGCTGTTGGAATTCTTCTGGTGGGGTTCGGTTTTCCTC
ATTAACGTTTCTTTCAGCCTGGCGGTGTAATGCACCGCCAACTTGAAAGTTAACAGGTGAACAGTTGTTC
TACTTTTGTTTGTTAGTCTTGATGCTTCACTGATAGATACAAGAGCCATAAGAACCTCAGATCCTTCCGT
ATTTAGCCAGTATGTTCTCTAGTGTGGTTCGTTGTTTTTGCGTGAGCCATGAGAACGAACCATTGAGATC
ATGCTTACTTTGCATGTCACTCAAAAATTTTGCCTCAAAACTGGTGAGCTGAATTTTTGCAGTTAAAGCA
TCGTGTAGTGTTTTTCTTAGTCCGTTATGTAGGTAGGAATCTGATGTAATGGTTGTTGGTATTTTGTCAC
CATTCATTTTTATCTGGTTGTTCTCAAGTTCGGTTACGAGATCCATTTGTCTATCTAGTTCAACTTGGAA
AATCAACGTATCAGTCGGGCGGCCTCGCTTATCAACCACCAATTTCATATTGCTGTAAGTGTTTAAATCT
TTACTTATTGGTTTCAAAACCCATTGGTTAAGCCTTTTAAACTCATGGTAGTTATTTTCAAGCATTAACA
TGAACTTAAATTCATCAAGGCTAATCTCTATATTTGCCTTGTGAGTTTTCTTTTGTGTTAGTTCTTTTAA
TAACCACTCATAAATCCTCATAGAGTATTTGTTTTCAAAAGACTTAACATGTTCCAGATTATATTTTATG
AATTTTTTTAACTGGAAAAGATAAGGCAATATCTCTTCACTAAAAACTAATTCTAATTTTTCGCTTGAGA
ACTTGGCATAGTTTGTCCACTGGAAAATCTCAAAGCCTTTAACCAAAGGATTCCTGATTTCCACAGTTCT
CGTCATCAGCTCTCTGGTTGCTTTAGCTAATACACCATAAGCATTTTCCCTACTGATGTTCATCATCTGA
GCGTATTGGTTATAAGTGAACGATACCGTCCGTTCTTTCCTTGTAGGGTTTTCAATCGTGGGGTTGAGTA
GTGCCACACAGCATAAAATTAGCTTGGTTTCATGCTCCGTTAAGTCATAGCGACTAATCGCTAGTTCATT
TGCTTTGAAAACAACTAATTCAGACATACATCTCAATTGGTCTAGGTGATTTTAATCACTATACCAATTG
AGATGGGCTAGTCAATGATAATTA
